>Addgene plasmid #142640 | TFORF0483 | addgene full sequence | sequence record 397772 | Addgene NGS Result
TTAATGTAGTCTTATGCAATACTCTTGTAGTCTTGCAACATGGTAACGATGAGTTAGCAACATGCCTTAC
AAGGAGAGAAAAAGCACCGTGCATGCCGATTGGTGGAAGTAAGGTGGTACGATCGTGCCTTATTAGGAAG
GCAACAGACGGGTCTGACATGGATTGGACGAACCACTGAATTGCCGCATTGCAGAGATATTGTATTTAAG
TGCCTAGCTCGATACATAAACGGGTCTCTCTGGTTAGACCAGATCTGAGCCTGGGAGCTCTCTGGCTAAC
TAGGGAACCCACTGCTTAAGCCTCAATAAAGCTTGCCTTGAGTGCTTCAAGTAGTGTGTGCCCGTCTGTT
GTGTGACTCTGGTAACTAGAGATCCCTCAGACCCTTTTAGTCAGTGTGGAAAATCTCTAGCAGTGGCGCC
CGAACAGGGACTTGAAAGCGAAAGGGAAACCAGAGGAGCTCTCTCGACGCAGGACTCGGCTTGCTGAAGC
GCGCACGGCAAGAGGCGAGGGGCGGCGACTGGTGAGTACGCCAAAAATTTTGACTAGCGGAGGCTAGAAG
GAGAGAGATGGGTGCGAGAGCGTCAGTATTAAGCGGGGGAGAATTAGATCGCGATGGGAAAAAATTCGGT
TAAGGCCAGGGGGAAAGAAAAAATATAAATTAAAACATATAGTATGGGCAAGCAGGGAGCTAGAACGATT
CGCAGTTAATCCTGGCCTGTTAGAAACATCAGAAGGCTGTAGACAAATACTGGGACAGCTACAACCATCC
CTTCAGACAGGATCAGAAGAACTTAGATCATTATATAATACAGTAGCAACCCTCTATTGTGTGCATCAAA
GGATAGAGATAAAAGACACCAAGGAAGCTTTAGACAAGATAGAGGAAGAGCAAAACAAAAGTAAGACCAC
CGCACAGCAAGCGGCCGCTGATCTTCAGACCTGGAGGAGGAGATATGAGGGACAATTGGAGAAGTGAATT
ATATAAATATAAAGTAGTAAAAATTGAACCATTAGGAGTAGCACCCACCAAGGCAAAGAGAAGAGTGGTG
CAGAGAGAAAAAAGAGCAGTGGGAATAGGAGCTTTGTTCCTTGGGTTCTTGGGAGCAGCAGGAAGCACTA
TGGGCGCAGCGTCAATGACGCTGACGGTACAGGCCAGACAATTATTGTCTGGTATAGTGCAGCAGCAGAA
CAATTTGCTGAGGGCTATTGAGGCGCAACAGCATCTGTTGCAACTCACAGTCTGGGGCATCAAGCAGCTC
CAGGCAAGAATCCTGGCTGTGGAAAGATACCTAAAGGATCAACAGCTCCTGGGGATTTGGGGTTGCTCTG
GAAAACTCATTTGCACCACTGCTGTGCCTTGGAATGCTAGTTGGAGTAATAAATCTCTGGAACAGATTTG
GAATCACACGACCTGGATGGAGTGGGACAGAGAAATTAACAATTACACAAGCTTAATACACTCCTTAATT
GAAGAATCGCAAAACCAGCAAGAAAAGAATGAACAAGAATTATTGGAATTAGATAAATGGGCAAGTTTGT
GGAATTGGTTTAACATAACAAATTGGCTGTGGTATATAAAATTATTCATAATGATAGTAGGAGGCTTGGT
AGGTTTAAGAATAGTTTTTGCTGTACTTTCTATAGTGAATAGAGTTAGGCAGGGATATTCACCATTATCG
TTTCAGACCCACCTCCCAACCCCGAGGGGACCCATGCATTGCATCTCAATTAGTCAGCAACCAGGTGTGG
AAAGTCCCCAGGCTCCCCAGCAGGCAGAAGTATGCAAAGCATGCGTCTCAATTAGTCAGCAACCATAGTC
CCGCCCCTAACTCCGCCCATCCCGCCCCTAACTCCGCCCAGTTCCGCCCATTCTCCGCCCCATGGCTGAC
TAATTTTTTTTATTTATGCAGAGGCCGAGGCCGCCTCGGCCTCTGAGCTATTCCAGAAGTAGTGAGGAGG
CTTTTTTGGAGGCCTAGGCTTTTGCAAAAAGCTTTCTAGAGGTACCACCGGAGCTTACCATGACCGAGTA
CAAGCCCACGGTGCGCCTCGCCACCCGCGACGACGTCCCCAGGGCCGTACGCACCCTCGCCGCCGCGTTC
GCCGACTACCCCGCCACGCGCCACACCGTCGATCCGGACCGCCACATCGAGCGGGTCACCGAGCTGCAAG
AACTCTTCCTCACGCGCGTCGGGCTCGACATCGGCAAGGTGTGGGTCGCGGACGACGGCGCCGCCGTGGC
GGTCTGGACCACGCCGGAGAGCGTCGAAGCGGGGGCGGTGTTCGCCGAGATCGGCCCGCGCATGGCCGAG
TTGAGCGGTTCCCGGCTGGCCGCGCAGCAACAGATGGAAGGCCTCCTGGCGCCGCACCGGCCCAAGGAGC
CCGCGTGGTTCCTGGCCACCGTCGGCGTCTCGCCCGACCACCAGGGCAAGGGTCTGGGCAGCGCCGTCGT
GCTCCCCGGAGTGGAGGCGGCCGAGCGCGCCGGGGTGCCCGCCTTCCTGGAGACCTCCGCGCCCCGCAAC
CTCCCCTTCTACGAGCGGCTCGGCTTCACCGTCACCGCCGACGTCGAGGTGCCCGAAGGACCGCGCACCT
GGTGCATGACCCGCAAGCCCGGTGCCAGTTAACGAATTCTAGATCTTGAGACAAATGGCAGTATTCATCC
ACAATTTTAAAAGAAAAGGGGGGATTGGGGGGTACAGTGCAGGGGAAAGAATAGTAGACATAATAGCAAC
AGACATACAAACTAAAGAATTACAAAAACAAATTACAAAAATTCAAAATTTTCGGGTTTATTACAGGGAC
AGCAGAGATCCACTTTGGCGCCGGCTCGAGGCCTGCAGGTGCAAAGATGGATAAAGTTTTAAACAGAGAG
GAATCTTTGCAGCTAATGGACCTTCTAGGTCTTGAAAGGAGTGGGAATTGGCTCCGGTGCCCGTCAGTGG
GCAGAGCGCACATCGCCCACAGTCCCCGAGAAGTTGGGGGGAGGGGTCGGCAATTGAACCGGTGCCTAGA
GAAGGTGGCGCGGGGTAAACTGGGAAAGTGATGTCGTGTACTGGCTCCGCCTTTTTCCCGAGGGTGGGGG
AGAACCGTATATAAGTGCAGTAGTCGCCGTGAACGTTCTTTTTCGCAACGGGTTTGCCGCCAGAACACAG
GTAAGTGCCGTGTGTGGTTCCCGCGGGCCTGGCCTCTTTACGGGTTATGGCCCTTGCGTGCCTTGAATTA
CTTCCACCTGGCTGCAGTACGTGATTCTTGATCCCGAGCTTCGGGTTGGAAGTGGGTGGGAGAGTTCGAG
GCCTTGCGCTTAAGGAGCCCCTTCGCCTCGTGCTTGAGTTGAGGCCTGGCCTGGGCGCTGGGGCCGCCGC
GTGCGAATCTGGTGGCACCTTCGCGCCTGTCTCGCTGCTTTCGATAAGTCTCTAGCCATTTAAAATTTTT
GATGACCTGCTGCGACGCTTTTTTTCTGGCAAGATAGTCTTGTAAATGCGGGCCAAGATCTGCACACTGG
TATTTCGGTTTTTGGGGCCGCGGGCGGCGACGGGGCCCGTGCGTCCCAGCGCACATGTTCGGCGAGGCGG
GGCCTGCGAGCGCGGCCACCGAGAATCGGACGGGGGTAGTCTCAAGCTGGCCGGCCTGCTCTGGTGCCTG
GCCTCGCGCCGCCGTGTATCGCCCCGCCCTGGGCGGCAAGGCTGGCCCGGTCGGCACCAGTTGCGTGAGC
GGAAAGATGGCCGCTTCCCGGCCCTGCTGCAGGGAGCTCAAAATGGAGGACGCGGCGCTCGGGAGAGCGG
GCGGGTGAGTCACCCACACAAAGGAAAAGGGCCTTTCCGTCCTCAGCCGTCGCTTCATGTGACTCCACGG
AGTACCGGGCGCCGTCCAGGCACCTCGATTAGTTCTCGAGCTTTTGGAGTACGTCGTCTTTAGGTTGGGG
GGAGGGGTTTTATGCGATGGAGTTTCCCCACACTGAGTGGGTGGAGACTGAAGTTAGGCCAGCTTGGCAC
TTGATGTAATTCTCCTTGGAATTTGCCCTTTTTGAGTTTGGATCTTGGTTCATTCTCAAGCCTCAGACAG
TGGTTCAAAGTTTTTTTCTTCCATTTCAGGTGTCGTGAGGCTAGCACCGCCACCATGACCATGTCCAAGG
AGGCAGTGACCTTCAAGGATGTGGCAGTGGTCTTCACTGAGGAGGAGCTGGGGCTGCTGGACCTTGCCCA
GAGGAAGCTGTATCGAGATGTGATGCTGGAGAACTTCAGGAACCTGCTGTCAGTGGGGCATCAACCATTC
CACCGAGATACTTTCCACTTTCTAAGGGAGGAAAAGTTTTGGATGATGGATATAGCAACCCAAAGGGAAG
GGAATTCAGGAGGCAAGATCCAACCTGAGATGAAGACTTTTCCAGAAGCAGGACCACATGAAGGGTGGTC
CTGCCAGCAGATCTGGGAAGAAATTGCAAGTGATTTAACCAGGCCTCAAGACTCTACCATAAAGAGCTCT
CAGTTCTTTGAACAGGGTGATGCCCACTCCCAGGTTGAGGAAGGACTATCTATAATGCACACAGGACAGA
AACCTTCCAATTGTGGGAAGTGTAAACAATCCTTCAGTGATATGTCCATCTTTGATCTTCCTCAGCAAAT
ACGCTCAGCAGAGAAGTCTCATTCCTGTGATGAGTGTGGAAAAAGCTTCTGTTACATCTCAGCGCTTCAT
ATTCATCAGAGAGTCCACCTGGGAGAGAAACTCTTTAAGTGTGACGTGTGTGGTAAGGAATTCAGTCAGA
GTTTACATCTGCAAACTCATCAGAGAGTCCATACTGGAGAGAAACCTTTCAAATGTGAACAATGTGGGAG
AGGCTTCAGATGTAGATCAGCACTTACAGTTCATTGCAAATTACACATGGGAGAGAAACATTATAATTGT
GAGGCATGTGGGAGGGCCTTCATTCATGATTTCCAGCTTCAGAAACATCAGAGAATTCACACAGGGGAGA
AGCCATTCAAATGTGAGATATGTAGTGTGAGCTTCCGTCTTAGGTCAAGTCTTAATAGGCATTGTGTGGT
CCACACAGGAAAGAAACCAAACAGCACTGGGGAATATGGAAAAGGCTTCATTCGTAGGCTGGATTTGTGT
AAGCATCAGACGATCCACACAGGAGAGAAACCATATAATTGTAAAGAATGTGGGAAGAGCTTCAGACGGT
CCTCCTATCTTTTGATCCATCAGCGAGTCCACACTGGAGAAAAGCCATACAAATGTGACAAGTGTGGGAA
GAGCTACATTACTAAGTCAGGTCTTGACTTGCACCATAGAGCCCACACAGGAGAGAGACCTTATAACTGT
GATGACTGTGGGAAGAGCTTTAGACAGGCCTCAAGTATTTTGAATCATAAGAGACTCCATTGCCGAAAAA
AACCATTCAAATGTGAGGATTGTGGAAAGAAGCTTGTATACCGGTCATACCGTAAAGACCAACAAAAAAA
CCACAGTGGAGAAAATCCATCCAAATGTGAAGACTGTGGGAAGCGCTACAAGAGGCGCTTGAATCTTGAT
ATAATTTTATCATTATTTTTAAATGACACGTAGTAATGAACTAGTCCGTAACTTGAAAGTATTTCGATTT
CTTGGCTTTATATATCTTGTGGAAAGGACGACCTACGACGGCCTGGTCATATTAGACGCGTTAAGTCGAC
AATCAACCTCTGGATTACAAAATTTGTGAAAGATTGACTGGTATTCTTAACTATGTTGCTCCTTTTACGC
TATGTGGATACGCTGCTTTAATGCCTTTGTATCATGCTATTGCTTCCCGTATGGCTTTCATTTTCTCCTC
CTTGTATAAATCCTGGTTGCTGTCTCTTTATGAGGAGTTGTGGCCCGTTGTCAGGCAACGTGGCGTGGTG
TGCACTGTGTTTGCTGACGCAACCCCCACTGGTTGGGGCATTGCCACCACCTGTCAGCTCCTTTCCGGGA
CTTTCGCTTTCCCCCTCCCTATTGCCACGGCGGAACTCATCGCCGCCTGCCTTGCCCGCTGCTGGACAGG
GGCTCGGCTGTTGGGCACTGACAATTCCGTGGTGTTGTCGGGGAAATCATCGTCCTTTCCTTGGCTGCTC
GCCTGTGTTGCCACCTGGATTCTGCGCGGGACGTCCTTCTGCTACGTCCCTTCGGCCCTCAATCCAGCGG
ACCTTCCTTCCCGCGGCCTGCTGCCGGCTCTGCGGCCTCTTCCGCGTCTTCGCCTTCGCCCTCAGACGAG
TCGGATCTCCCTTTGGGCCGCCTCCCCGCGTCGACTTTAAGACCAATGACTTACAAGGCAGCTGTAGATC
TTAGCCACTTTTTAAAAGAAAAGGGGGGACTGGAAGGGCTAATTCACTCCCAACGAAGACAAGATCTGCT
TTTTGCTTGTACTGGGTCTCTCTGGTTAGACCAGATCTGAGCCTGGGAGCTCTCTGGCTAACTAGGGAAC
CCACTGCTTAAGCCTCAATAAAGCTTGCCTTGAGTGCTTCAAGTAGTGTGTGCCCGTCTGTTGTGTGACT
CTGGTAACTAGAGATCCCTCAGACCCTTTTAGTCAGTGTGGAAAATCTCTAGCAGTACGTATAGTAGTTC
ATGTCATCTTATTATTCAGTATTTATAACTTGCAAAGAAATGAATATCAGAGAGTGAGAGGAACTTGTTT
ATTGCAGCTTATAATGGTTACAAATAAAGCAATAGCATCACAAATTTCACAAATAAAGCATTTTTTTCAC
TGCATTCTAGTTGTGGTTTGTCCAAACTCATCAATGTATCTTATCATGTCTGGCTCTAGCTATCCCGCCC
CTAACTCCGCCCATCCCGCCCCTAACTCCGCCCAGTTCCGCCCATTCTCCGCCCCATGGCTGACTAATTT
TTTTTATTTATGCAGAGGCCGAGGCCGCCTCGGCCTCTGAGCTATTCCAGAAGTAGTGAGGAGGCTTTTT
TGGAGGCCTAGGGACGTACCCAATTCGCCCTATAGTGAGTCGTATTACGCGCGCTCACTGGCCGTCGTTT
TACAACGTCGTGACTGGGAAAACCCTGGCGTTACCCAACTTAATCGCCTTGCAGCACATCCCCCTTTCGC
CAGCTGGCGTAATAGCGAAGAGGCCCGCACCGATCGCCCTTCCCAACAGTTGCGCAGCCTGAATGGCGAA
TGGG
[124 nt withheld, positions 7145-7268]
C
[91 nt withheld, positions 7270-7360]
A
[49 nt withheld, positions 7362-7410]
CCTTTGACGTTGGAGTCCACGTTCTTT
[37 nt withheld, positions 7438-7474]
ACCCTATCTCGGTCTATTCTTTTGATTTATAAGGGATTTTGCCGATTTCGGCCTATTGGTTAAAAAATGA
GCTGATTTAACAAAAATTTAACGCGAATTTTAACAAAATATTAACGCTTACAATTTAGGTGGCACTTTTC
GGGGAAATGTGCGCGGAACCCCTATTTGTTTATTTTTCTAAATACATTCAAATATGTATCCGCTCATGAG
ACAATAACCCTGATAAATGCTTCAATAATATTGAAAAAGGAAGAGTATGAGTATTCAACATTTCCGTGTC
GCCCTTATTCCCTTTTTTGCGGCATTTTGCCTTCCTGTTTTTGCTCACCCAGAAACGCTGGTGAAAGTAA
AAGATGCTGAAGATCAGTTGGGTGCACGAGTGGGTTACATCGAACTGGATCTCAACAGCGGTAAGATCCT
TGAGAGTTTTCGCCCCGAAGAACGTTTTCCAATGATGAGCACTTTTAAAGTTCTGCTATGTGGCGCGGTA
TTATCCCGTATTGACGCCGGGCAAGAGCAACTCGGTCGCCGCATACACTATTCTCAGAATGACTTGGTTG
AGTACTCACCAGTCACAGAAAAGCATCTTACGGATGGCATGACAGTAAGAGAATTATGCAGTGCTGCCAT
AACCATGAGTGATAACACTGCGGCCAACTTACTTCTGACAACGATCGGAGGACCGAAGGAGCTAACCGCT
TTTTTGCACAACATGGGGGATCATGTAACTCGCCTTGATCGTTGGGAACCGGAGCTGAATGAAGCCATAC
CAAACGACGAGCGTGACACCACGATGCCTGTAGCAATGGCAACAACGTTGCGCAAACTATTAACTGGCGA
ACTACTTACTCTAGCTTCCCGGCAACAATTAATAGACTGGATGGAGGCGGATAAAGTTGCAGGACCACTT
CTGCGCTCGGCCCTTCCGGCTGGCTGGTTTATTGCTGATAAATCTGGAGCCGGTGAGCGTGGGTCTCGCG
GTATCATTGCAGCACTGGGGCCAGATGGTAAGCCCTCCCGTATCGTAGTTATCTACACGACGGGGAGTCA
GGCAACTATGGATGAACGAAATAGACAGATCGCTGAGATAGGTGCCTCACTGATTAAGCATTGGTAACTG
TCAGACCAAGTTTACTCATATATACTTTAGATTGATTTAAAACTTCATTTTTAATTTAAAAGGATCTAGG
TGAAGATCCTTTTTGATAATCTCATGACCAAAATCCCTTAACGTGAGTTTTCGTTCCACTGAGCGTCAGA
CCCCGTAGAAAAGATCAAAGGATCTTCTTGAGATCCTTTTTTTCTGCGCGTAATCTGCTGCTTGCAAACA
AAAAAACCACCGCTACCAGCGGTGGTTTGTTTGCCGGATCAAGAGCTACCAACTCTTTTTCCGAAGGTAA
CTGGCTTCAGCAGAGCGCAGATACCAAATACTGTTCTTCTAGTGTAGCCGTAGTTAGGCCACCACTTCAA
GAACTCTGTAGCACCGCCTACATACCTCGCTCTGCTAATCCTGTTACCAGTGGCTGCTGCCAGTGGCGAT
AAGTCGTGTCTTACCGGGTTGGACTCAAGACGATAGTTACCGGATAAGGCGCAGCGGTCGGGCTGAACGG
GGGGTTCGTGCACACAGCCCAGCTTGGAGCGAACGACCTACACCGAACTGAGATACCTACAGCGTGAGCT
ATGAGAAAGCGCCACGCTTCCCGAAGGGAGAAAGGCGGACAGGTATCCGGTAAGCGGCAGGGTCGGAACA
GGAGAGCGCACGAGGGAGCTTCCAGGGGGAAACGCCTGGTATCTTTATAGTCCTGTCGGGTTTCGCCACC
TCTGACTTGAGCGTCGATTTTTGTGATGCTCGTCAGGGGGGCGGAGCCTATGGAAAAACGCCAGCAACGC
GGCCTTTTTACGGTTCCTGGCCTTTTGCTGGCCTTTTGCTCACATGTTCTTTCCTGCGTTATCCCCTGAT
TCTGTGGATAACCGTATTACCGCCTTTGAGTGAGCTGATACCGCTCGCCGCAGCCGAACGACCGAGCGCA
GCGAGTCAGTGAGCGAGGAAGCGGAAGAGCGCCCAATACGCAAACCGCCTCTCCCCGCGCGTTGGCCGAT
TCATTAATGCAGCTGGCACGACAGGTTTCCCGACTGGAAAGCGGGCAGTGAGCGCAACGCAATTAATGTG
AGTTAGCTCACTCATTAGGCACCCCAGGCTTTACACTTTATGCTTCCGGCTCGTATGTTGTGTGGAATTG
TGAGCGGATAACAATTTCACACAGGAAACAGCTATGACCATGATTACGCCAAGCGCGCAATTAACCCTCA
CTAAAGGGAACAAAAGCTGGAGCTGCAAGC
Features (pLannotate 1.2.2; 32 found; start..end, strand, type, name):
      5..231     +  promoter       RSV promoter: Rous sarcoma virus enhancer/promoter
    232..412     +  LTR            5' LTR (truncated): truncated 5' long terminal repeat (LTR) from HIV-1
    459..584     +  misc_feature   HIV-1 Ψ: packaging signal of human immunodeficiency virus type 1
    568..931     +  CDS            HIV-1 gag (fragment): gag protein from human immunodeficiency virus 1; gag
   1077..1310    +  misc_feature   RRE: The Rev response element (RRE) of HIV-1 allows for Rev-dependent mRNA export from the nucleus to the cytoplasm.
   1687..1713    +  CDS            Rev (fragment): human immunodeficiency virus 1 (HIV-1) Rev protein; rev; enhances nuclear export of unspliced and incompletely spliced viral mRNAs
   1720..1743    +  promoter       SV40 promoter (fragment): SV40 early promoter
   1744..1815    +  promoter       SV40 promoter (fragment): SV40 enhancer and early promoter
   1839..1974    +  rep_origin     SV40 ori: SV40 origin of replication
   2020..2616    +  CDS            PuroR (fragment): puromycin N-acetyltransferase; pac from Streptomyces; confers resistance to puromycin
   2665..2782    +  misc_feature   cPPT/CTS: central polypurine tract and central termination sequence of HIV-1
   2847..2913    +  CDS            small t antigen (fragment): SV40 (simian virus 40) small t antigen
   2920..4098    +  promoter       EF-1α promoter: strong constitutive promoter for human elongation factor EF-1α
   4115..4639    +  CDS            ZNF223 (fragment): ZN223_HUMAN - Experimental evidence at protein level: Swiss-Prot protein existence level 1. May be involved in transcriptional regulation. From Homo sapiens (Human).
   5504..5560    +  CDS            ZNF223 (fragment): ZN223_HUMAN - Experimental evidence at protein level: Swiss-Prot protein existence level 1. May be involved in transcriptional regulation. From Homo sapiens (Human).
   5576..5629    +  promoter       U6 promoter (fragment): RNA polymerase III promoter for human U6 snRNA
   5671..6259    +  misc_feature   WPRE: woodchuck hepatitis virus posttranscriptional regulatory element
   6310..6329    +  misc_feature   cPPT/CTS (fragment): central polypurine tract and central termination sequence of HIV-1
   6331..6564    +  LTR            3' LTR (ΔU3): self-inactivating 3' long terminal repeat (LTR) from HIV-1
   6642..6763    +  polyA_signal   SV40 poly(A) signal: SV40 polyadenylation signal
   6803..6938    +  rep_origin     SV40 ori: SV40 origin of replication
   6959..6977    -  promoter       T7 promoter: promoter for bacteriophage T7 RNA polymerase
   6985..7140    +  CDS            lacZα (fragment): LacZα fragment of β-galactosidase; lacZ fragment
   7145..7573    +  rep_origin     f1 ori (sequence partly withheld): f1 bacteriophage origin of replication; arrow indicates direction of (+) strand synthesis
   7626..7730    +  promoter       AmpR promoter: bla
   7731..8591    +  CDS            AmpR: β-lactamase; bla; confers resistance to ampicillin, carbenicillin, and related antibiotics
   8762..9350    +  rep_origin     ori: high-copy-number ColE1/pMB1/pBR322/pUC origin of replication
   9533..9625    +  CDS            lacI (fragment): lac repressor; lacI; The lac repressor binds to the lac operator to inhibit transcription in E. coli. This inhibition can be relieved by adding lactose or isopropyl-β-D-thiogalactopyranoside (IPTG).
   9638..9659    +  protein_bind   CAP binding site: CAP binding activates transcription in the presence of cAMP. E. coli catabolite activator protein
   9674..9704    +  promoter       lac promoter: promoter for the E. coli lac operon
   9712..9728    +  protein_bind   lac operator: The lac repressor binds to the lac operator to inhibit transcription in E. coli. This inhibition can be relieved by adding lactose or isopropyl-β-D-thiogalactopyranoside (IPTG). lac repressor encoded by lacI
   9773..9791    +  promoter       T3 promoter: promoter for bacteriophage T3 RNA polymerase
