[The description below was written by a language model from this plasmid's Addgene catalogue record and pLannotate feature annotations shown in this document.]
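Description:
TFORF0483 is a lentiviral mammalian expression plasmid built on the pLX_TRC317 backbone. It carries the human zinc-finger gene ZNF223 as one member of a barcoded transcription factor ORF collection. It is maintained in E. coli through a high-copy ColE1/pUC-type origin and an ampicillin resistance gene. An f1 origin and remnants of a lac/lacZα cloning region flanked by T7 and T3 promoters are also present. The depositor warns that the plasmid can recombine, which is a common issue with the repeated LTR sequences of lentiviral vectors.

The viral portion is a third-generation, self-inactivating design. An RSV promoter replaces the U3 region of the truncated 5' LTR to drive genomic RNA production in packaging cells. It is followed by the HIV-1 Ψ packaging signal with a partial gag sequence, the Rev response element for nuclear export, a cPPT/CTS element, and a ΔU3 3' LTR with a downstream SV40 polyadenylation signal.

Between the LTRs sit two expression units. An SV40 early promoter drives the puromycin N-acetyltransferase gene for selecting transduced cells. The strong constitutive EF-1α promoter drives the ZNF223 ORF, and a WPRE downstream enhances transcript expression. The annotation software matched only the two ends of the ORF to ZNF223, but the span between them is consistent with the stated insert of about 1.5 kb. The 24-bp barcode named in the record is not annotated in the feature table, so its position is not stated.

The construct is intended for overexpressing ZNF223 in mammalian cells, alone or in pooled screens. In pooled screens, the barcode identifies which transcription factor each cell received, for example in directed differentiation studies.
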