Addgene plasmid #142640: TFORF0483
Purpose: Lentiviral vector for overexpressing transcription factor ORFs with unique 24-bp barcodes. Barcodes facilitate identification of transcription factors in pooled screens.
Depositing lab: Feng Zhang. Depositing organization: Broad Institute. Publication: A transcription factor atlas of directed differentiation. Joung J, Ma S, Tay T, Geiger-Schuller KR, Kirchgatterer PC, Verdine VK, Guo B, Arias-Garcia MA, Allen WE, Singh A, Kuksenko O, Abudayyeh OO, Gootenberg JS, Fu Z, Macrae RK, Buenrostro JD, Regev A, Zhang F. Cell. 2023 Jan 5;186(1):209-229.e26. doi: 10.1016/j.cell.2022.11.026. PubMed 36608654.
Backbone
  Vector backbone: pLX_TRC317
  Backbone manufacturer: Broad Institute Genetic Perturbation Platform
  Backbone size w/o insert (bp): 8264
  Vector type: Mammalian Expression, Lentiviral
  Selectable markers: Puromycin
Growth in bacteria
  Bacterial resistance: Ampicillin, 100 μg/mL
  Growth temperature: 37°C
  Growth strain: NEB Stable
  Copy number: High Copy
Gene/Insert
  Gene/Insert name: ZNF223
  Species: H. sapiens (human)
  Insert size (bp): 1550
  Entrez Gene: ZNF223
  Promoter: EF1a
  Cloning method: Unknown
  Sequencing primers: 5′ GGGTGGAGACTGAAGTTAGGCCAG; 3′ CACATAGCGTAAAAGGAGCAACATAG
Terms and licenses: Academic/Nonprofit Terms; Industry Terms: Not Available to Industry
Depositor comments: XM_017027258,NM_013361,XM_017027259,ENST00000434772 . The transcription factor ORF portion of this plasmid was synthesized by Genewiz. Please test multiple small colonies in case of plasmid recombination. To make this collection available in a timely manner, a portion of this collection was not fully sequenced by Addgene. If an Addgene verified full plasmid sequence is not available, please contact us prior to placing an order to request the full sequence.
How to cite: TFORF0483 was a gift from Feng Zhang (Addgene plasmid # 142640 ; http://n2t.net/addgene:142640 ; RRID:Addgene_142640)
