>Addgene plasmid #142640 | TFORF0483 | depositor partial sequence | sequence record 280058 | Insert
ACCGCCACCATGACCATGTCCAAGGAGGCAGTGACCTTCAAGGATGTGGCAGTGGTCTTCACTGAGGAGG
AGCTGGGGCTGCTGGACCTTGCCCAGAGGAAGCTGTATCGAGATGTGATGCTGGAGAACTTCAGGAACCT
GCTGTCAGTGGGGCATCAACCATTCCACCGAGATACTTTCCACTTTCTAAGGGAGGAAAAGTTTTGGATG
ATGGATATAGCAACCCAAAGGGAAGGGAATTCAGGAGGCAAGATCCAACCTGAGATGAAGACTTTTCCAG
AAGCAGGACCACATGAAGGGTGGTCCTGCCAGCAGATCTGGGAAGAAATTGCAAGTGATTTAACCAGGCC
TCAAGACTCTACCATAAAGAGCTCTCAGTTCTTTGAACAGGGTGATGCCCACTCCCAGGTTGAGGAAGGA
CTATCTATAATGCACACAGGACAGAAACCTTCCAATTGTGGGAAGTGTAAACAATCCTTCAGTGATATGT
CCATCTTTGATCTTCCTCAGCAAATACGCTCAGCAGAGAAGTCTCATTCCTGTGATGAGTGTGGAAAAAG
CTTCTGTTACATCTCAGCGCTTCATATTCATCAGAGAGTCCACCTGGGAGAGAAACTCTTTAAGTGTGAC
GTGTGTGGTAAGGAATTCAGTCAGAGTTTACATCTGCAAACTCATCAGAGAGTCCATACTGGAGAGAAAC
CTTTCAAATGTGAACAATGTGGGAGAGGCTTCAGATGTAGATCAGCACTTACAGTTCATTGCAAATTACA
CATGGGAGAGAAACATTATAATTGTGAGGCATGTGGGAGGGCCTTCATTCATGATTTCCAGCTTCAGAAA
CATCAGAGAATTCACACAGGGGAGAAGCCATTCAAATGTGAGATATGTAGTGTGAGCTTCCGTCTTAGGT
CAAGTCTTAATAGGCATTGTGTGGTCCACACAGGAAAGAAACCAAACAGCACTGGGGAATATGGAAAAGG
CTTCATTCGTAGGCTGGATTTGTGTAAGCATCAGACGATCCACACAGGAGAGAAACCATATAATTGTAAA
GAATGTGGGAAGAGCTTCAGACGGTCCTCCTATCTTTTGATCCATCAGCGAGTCCACACTGGAGAAAAGC
CATACAAATGTGACAAGTGTGGGAAGAGCTACATTACTAAGTCAGGTCTTGACTTGCACCATAGAGCCCA
CACAGGAGAGAGACCTTATAACTGTGATGACTGTGGGAAGAGCTTTAGACAGGCCTCAAGTATTTTGAAT
CATAAGAGACTCCATTGCCGAAAAAAACCATTCAAATGTGAGGATTGTGGAAAGAAGCTTGTATACCGGT
CATACCGTAAAGACCAACAAAAAAACCACAGTGGAGAAAATCCATCCAAATGTGAAGACTGTGGGAAGCG
CTACAAGAGGCGCTTGAATCTTGATATAATTTTATCATTATTTTTAAATGACACGTAGTAATGAACTAGT
CCGTAACTTGAAAGTATTTCGATTTCTTGGCTTTATATATCTTGTGGAAAGGACGACCTACGACGGCCTG
GTCATATTAG
