>Addgene plasmid #142640 | TFORF0483 | depositor partial sequence | sequence record 280059 | Barcode
CCTACGACGGCCTGGTCATATTAG
